>Addgene plasmid #136176 | pCDNA4.TO-ORF16-2xCSTREP | addgene full sequence | sequence record 267427 | Addgene NGS Result
GACGGATCGGGAGATCTCCCGATCCCCTATGGTGCACTCTCAGTACAATCTGCTCTGATGCCGCATAGTT
AAGCCAGTATCTGCTCCCTGCTTGTGTGTTGGAGGTCGCTGAGTAGTGCGCGAGCAAAATTTAAGCTACA
ACAAGGCAAGGCTTGACCGACAATTGCATGAAGAATCTGCTTAGGGTTAGGCGTTTTGCGCTGCTTCGCG
ATGTACGGGCCAGATATACGCGTTGACATTGATTATTGACTAGTTATTAATAGTAATCAATTACGGGGTC
ATTAGTTCATAGCCCATATATGGAGTTCCGCGTTACATAACTTACGGTAAATGGCCCGCCTGGCTGACCG
CCCAACGACCCCCGCCCATTGACGTCAATAATGACGTATGTTCCCATAGTAACGCCAATAGGGACTTTCC
ATTGACGTCAATGGGTGGAGTATTTACGGTAAACTGCCCACTTGGCAGTACATCAAGTGTATCATATGCC
AAGTACGCCCCCTATTGACGTCAATGACGGTAAATGGCCCGCCTGGCATTATGCCCAGTACATGACCTTA
TGGGACTTTCCTACTTGGCAGTACATCTACGTATTAGTCATCGCTATTACCATGGTGATGCGGTTTTGGC
AGTACATCAATGGGCGTGGATAGCGGTTTGACTCACGGGGATTTCCAAGTCTCCACCCCATTGACGTCAA
TGGGAGTTTGTTTTGGCACCAAAATCAACGGGACTTTCCAAAATGTCGTAACAACTCCGCCCCATTGACG
CAAATGGGCGGTAGGCGTGTACGGTGGGAGGTCTATATAAGCAGAGCTCTCCCTATCAGTGATAGAGATC
TCCCTATCAGTGATAGAGATCGTCGACGAGCTCGTTTAGTGAACCGTCAGATCGCCTGGAGACGCCATCC
ACGCTGTTTTGACCTCCATAGAAGACACCGGGACCGATCCAGCCTCCGGACTCTAGCGTTTAAACTTAAG
CTTGGTACCGAGCTCGGATCCACTAGTCCAGTGTGGTGGAATTCATGGACGAGGACGTTTTGCCTGGAGA
GGTGTTGGCCATTGAAGGGATATTCATGGCCTGTGGATTAAACGAACCTGAGTACCTGTACCATCCTTTG
CTCAGCCCTATTAAGCTATACATCACAGGCTTAATGCGAGACAAGGAGTCTTTATTCGAGGCCATGTTGG
CTAATGTGAGATTTCACAGCACCACCGGTATAAACCAGCTTGGGTTGAGCATGCTGCAGGTTAGCGGCGA
TGGAAACATGAACTGGGGGCGAGCCCTGGCTATACTGACCTTTGGCAGTTTTGTGGCCCAGAAGTTATCC
AACGAACCTCACCTGCGAGACTTTGCTTTGGCCGTTTTACCTGTATATGCGTATGAAGCAATCGGACCCC
AGTGGTTTCGCGCTCGCGGAGGCTGGCGAGGCCTGAAGGCGTATTGTACACAGGTGCTTACCAGAAGAAG
GGGACGGAGAATGACAGCGCTATTGGGAAGCATTGCATTATTGGCCACTATATTGGCAGCGGTCGCGATG
AGCAGGAGATCAGGGCGGCCGCTCGAGGGAGGCGGTGGATGGAGCCACCCCCAGTTCGAGAAGGGCGGCG
GCAGCGGCGGCGGCAGCGGCGGCGGCAGCTGGAGCCACCCCCAGTTCGAGAAGGGGCCCGTTTAAACCCG
CTGATCAGCCTCGACTGTGCCTTCTAGTTGCCAGCCATCTGTTGTTTGCCCCTCCCCCGTGCCTTCCTTG
ACCCTGGAAGGTGCCACTCCCACTGTCCTTTCCTAATAAAATGAGGAAATTGCATCGCATTGTCTGAGTA
GGTGTCATTCTATTCTGGGGGGTGGGGTGGGGCAGGACAGCAAGGGGGAGGATTGGGAAGACAATAGCAG
GCATGCTGGGGATGCGGTGGGCTCTATGGCTTCTGAGGCGGAAAGAACCAGCTGGGGCTCTAGGGGGTAT
CCCC
[124 nt withheld, positions 1965-2088]
C
[91 nt withheld, positions 2090-2180]
A
[49 nt withheld, positions 2182-2230]
CCTTTGACGTTGGAGTCCACGTTCTTT
[37 nt withheld, positions 2258-2294]
ACCCTATCTCGGTCTATTCTTTTGATTTATAAGGGATTTTGCCGATTTCGGCCTATTGGTTAAAAAATGA
GCTGATTTAACAAAAATTTAACGCGAATTAATTCTGTGGAATGTGTGTCAGTTAGGGTGTGGAAAGTCCC
CAGGCTCCCCAGCAGGCAGAAGTATGCAAAGCATGCATCTCAATTAGTCAGCAACCAGGTGTGGAAAGTC
CCCAGGCTCCCCAGCAGGCAGAAGTATGCAAAGCATGCATCTCAATTAGTCAGCAACCATAGTCCCGCCC
CTAACTCCGCCCATCCCGCCCCTAACTCCGCCCAGTTCCGCCCATTCTCCGCCCCATGGCTGACTAATTT
TTTTTATTTATGCAGAGGCCGAGGCCGCCTCTGCCTCTGAGCTATTCCAGAAGTAGTGAGGAGGCTTTTT
TGGAGGCCTAGGCTTTTGCAAAAAGCTCCCGGGAGCTTGTATATCCATTTTCGGATCTGATCAGCACGTG
TTGACAATTAATCATCGGCATAGTATATCGGCATAGTATAATACGACAAGGTGAGGAACTAAACCATGGC
CAAGTTGACCAGTGCCGTTCCGGTGCTCACCGCGCGCGACGTCGCCGGAGCGGTCGAGTTCTGGACCGAC
CGGCTCGGGTTCTCCCGGGACTTCGTGGAGGACGACTTCGCCGGTGTGGTCCGGGACGACGTGACCCTGT
TCATCAGCGCGGTCCAGGACCAGGTGGTGCCGGACAACACCCTGGCCTGGGTGTGGGTGCGCGGCCTGGA
CGAGCTGTACGCCGAGTGGTCGGAGGTCGTGTCCACGAACTTCCGGGACGCCTCCGGGCCGGCCATGACC
GAGATCGGCGAGCAGCCGTGGGGGCGGGAGTTCGCCCTGCGCGACCCGGCCGGCAACTGCGTGCACTTCG
TGGCCGAGGAGCAGGACTGACACGTGCTACGAGATTTCGATTCCACCGCCGCCTTCTATGAAAGGTTGGG
CTTCGGAATCGTTTTCCGGGACGCCGGCTGGATGATCCTCCAGCGCGGGGATCTCATGCTGGAGTTCTTC
GCCCACCCCAACTTGTTTATTGCAGCTTATAATGGTTACAAATAAAGCAATAGCATCACAAATTTCACAA
ATAAAGCATTTTTTTCACTGCATTCTAGTTGTGGTTTGTCCAAACTCATCAATGTATCTTATCATGTCTG
TATACCGTCGACCTCTAGCTAGAGCTTGGCGTAATCATGGTCATAGCTGTTTCCTGTGTGAAATTGTTAT
CCGCTCACAATTCCACACAACATACGAGCCGGAAGCATAAAGTGTAAAGCCTGGGGTGCCTAATGAGTGA
GCTAACTCACATTAATTGCGTTGCGCTCACTGCCCGCTTTCCAGTCGGGAAACCTGTCGTGCCAGCTGCA
TTAATGAATCGGCCAACGCGCGGGGAGAGGCGGTTTGCGTATTGGGCGCTCTTCCGCTTCCTCGCTCACT
GACTCGCTGCGCTCGGTCGTTCGGCTGCGGCGAGCGGTATCAGCTCACTCAAAGGCGGTAATACGGTTAT
CCACAGAATCAGGGGATAACGCAGGAAAGAACATGTGAGCAAAAGGCCAGCAAAAGGCCAGGAACCGTAA
AAAGGCCGCGTTGCTGGCGTTTTTCCATAGGCTCCGCCCCCCTGACGAGCATCACAAAAATCGACGCTCA
AGTCAGAGGTGGCGAAACCCGACAGGACTATAAAGATACCAGGCGTTTCCCCCTGGAAGCTCCCTCGTGC
GCTCTCCTGTTCCGACCCTGCCGCTTACCGGATACCTGTCCGCCTTTCTCCCTTCGGGAAGCGTGGCGCT
TTCTCATAGCTCACGCTGTAGGTATCTCAGTTCGGTGTAGGTCGTTCGCTCCAAGCTGGGCTGTGTGCAC
GAACCCCCCGTTCAGCCCGACCGCTGCGCCTTATCCGGTAACTATCGTCTTGAGTCCAACCCGGTAAGAC
ACGACTTATCGCCACTGGCAGCAGCCACTGGTAACAGGATTAGCAGAGCGAGGTATGTAGGCGGTGCTAC
AGAGTTCTTGAAGTGGTGGCCTAACTACGGCTACACTAGAAGAACAGTATTTGGTATCTGCGCTCTGCTG
AAGCCAGTTACCTTCGGAAAAAGAGTTGGTAGCTCTTGATCCGGCAAACAAACCACCGCTGGTAGCGGTG
GTTTTTTTGTTTGCAAGCAGCAGATTACGCGCAGAAAAAAAGGATCTCAAGAAGATCCTTTGATCTTTTC
TACGGGGTCTGACGCTCAGTGGAACGAAAACTCACGTTAAGGGATTTTGGTCATGAGATTATCAAAAAGG
ATCTTCACCTAGATCCTTTTAAATTAAAAATGAAGTTTTAAATCAATCTAAAGTATATATGAGTAAACTT
GGTCTGACAGTTACCAATGCTTAATCAGTGAGGCACCTATCTCAGCGATCTGTCTATTTCGTTCATCCAT
AGTTGCCTGACTCCCCGTCGTGTAGATAACTACGATACGGGAGGGCTTACCATCTGGCCCCAGTGCTGCA
ATGATACCGCGAGACCCACGCTCACCGGCTCCAGATTTATCAGCAATAAACCAGCCAGCCGGAAGGGCCG
AGCGCAGAAGTGGTCCTGCAACTTTATCCGCCTCCATCCAGTCTATTAATTGTTGCCGGGAAGCTAGAGT
AAGTAGTTCGCCAGTTAATAGTTTGCGCAACGTTGTTGCCATTGCTACAGGCATCGTGGTGTCACGCTCG
TCGTTTGGTATGGCTTCATTCAGCTCCGGTTCCCAACGATCAAGGCGAGTTACATGATCCCCCATGTTGT
GCAAAAAAGCGGTTAGCTCCTTCGGTCCTCCGATCGTTGTCAGAAGTAAGTTGGCCGCAGTGTTATCACT
CATGGTTATGGCAGCACTGCATAATTCTCTTACTGTCATGCCATCCGTAAGATGCTTTTCTGTGACTGGT
GAGTACTCAACCAAGTCATTCTGAGAATAGTGTATGCGGCGACCGAGTTGCTCTTGCCCGGCGTCAATAC
GGGATAATACCGCGCCACATAGCAGAACTTTAAAAGTGCTCATCATTGGAAAACGTTCTTCGGGGCGAAA
ACTCTCAAGGATCTTACCGCTGTTGAGATCCAGTTCGATGTAACCCACTCGTGCACCCAACTGATCTTCA
GCATCTTTTACTTTCACCAGCGTTTCTGGGTGAGCAAAAACAGGAAGGCAAAATGCCGCAAAAAAGGGAA
TAAGGGCGACACGGAAATGTTGAATACTCATACTCTTCCTTTTTCAATATTATTGAAGCATTTATCAGGG
TTATTGTCTCATGAGCGGATACATATTTGAATGTATTTAGAAAAATAAACAAATAGGGGTTCCGCGCACA
TTTCCCCGAAAAGTGCCACCTGACGTC
Features (pLannotate 1.2.2; 22 found; start..end, strand, type, name):
     28..80      -  misc_feature   bom (fragment): basis of mobility region from pBR322
    235..614     +  enhancer       CMV enhancer: human cytomegalovirus immediate early enhancer
    615..818     +  promoter       CMV promoter: human cytomegalovirus (CMV) immediate early promoter
    820..839     +  promoter       PLtetO-1 promoter (fragment): modified phage lambda PL promoter with tet operator sites (Lutz and Bujard, 1997)
    841..860     +  promoter       PLtetO-1 promoter (fragment): modified phage lambda PL promoter with tet operator sites (Lutz and Bujard, 1997)
    868..901     +  promoter       TRE3GV promoter (fragment): 3rd-generation Tet-responsive promoter that can be activated by binding of Tet-On® 3G, optimized for retroviral and lentiviral vectors
   1025..1549    +  CDS            vBCL2: ARBH_HHV8P - Experimental evidence at protein level: Swiss-Prot protein existence level 1. Plays a role in the protection against apoptosis mediated by cytotoxic cells during the immune response to acute and persistent viral infection. Contributes therefore to latency establishment. Plays also a role in the inhibition of host starvation-induced autophagy which ultimately contributes to the viral chronic infection. Participates also in the viral genome replication within host nucleus (PubMed:28053098). From Human herpesvirus 8 type P (isolate GK18) (HHV-8) (Kaposi's sarcoma-associated herpesvir
   1695..1919    +  polyA_signal   bGH poly(A) signal: bovine growth hormone polyadenylation signal
   1923..1944    +  promoter       SV40 promoter (fragment): SV40 enhancer and early promoter
   1965..2393    +  rep_origin     f1 ori (sequence partly withheld): f1 bacteriophage origin of replication; arrow indicates direction of (+) strand synthesis
   2407..2736    +  promoter       SV40 promoter: SV40 enhancer and early promoter
   2784..2831    +  promoter       EM7 promoter: synthetic bacterial promoter&nbsp
   2850..3224    +  CDS            BleoR: antibiotic-binding protein; Sh ble from Streptoalloteichus hindustanus; confers resistance to bleomycin, phleomycin, and Zeocin™
   3234..3359    +  CDS            ble (fragment): BLE_KLEPN - Experimental evidence at protein level: Swiss-Prot protein existence level 1. Binding protein with a strong affinity to the bleomycin family of antibiotics. Binds to CL990; an antimitotic-antibiotic compound. From Klebsiella pneumoniae.
   3354..3475    +  polyA_signal   SV40 poly(A) signal: SV40 polyadenylation signal
   3548..3564    -  protein_bind   lac operator: The lac repressor binds to the lac operator to inhibit transcription in E. coli. This inhibition can be relieved by adding lactose or isopropyl-β-D-thiogalactopyranoside (IPTG). lac repressor encoded by lacI
   3572..3602    -  promoter       lac promoter: promoter for the E. coli lac operon
   3617..3638    -  protein_bind   CAP binding site: CAP binding activates transcription in the presence of cAMP. E. coli catabolite activator protein
   3651..3743    -  CDS            lacI (fragment): lac repressor; lacI; The lac repressor binds to the lac operator to inhibit transcription in E. coli. This inhibition can be relieved by adding lactose or isopropyl-β-D-thiogalactopyranoside (IPTG).
   3926..4514    -  rep_origin     ori: high-copy-number ColE1/pMB1/pBR322/pUC origin of replication
   4685..5545    -  CDS            AmpR: β-lactamase; bla; confers resistance to ampicillin, carbenicillin, and related antibiotics
   5546..5650    -  promoter       AmpR promoter: bla
