[The description below was written by a language model from this plasmid's Addgene catalogue record and pLannotate feature annotations shown in this document.]
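Description:
pCDNA4.TO-ORF16-2xCSTREP is a 5,681 nt mammalian expression plasmid built on the Invitrogen pcDNA4/TO backbone and carrying ORF16 of Kaposi's sarcoma-associated herpesvirus (KSHV). It is maintained in E. coli at high copy through a ColE1/pUC-type origin with ampicillin selection (AmpR under its own bla promoter), and it also contains an f1 phage origin. For selection in mammalian cells it carries the Sh ble gene (BleoR, Zeocin resistance) behind tandem SV40 early and bacterial EM7 promoters and followed by an SV40 polyadenylation signal, so the marker can be expressed in either host.

The expression cassette uses the human CMV immediate-early enhancer and promoter. Immediately downstream are two short elements that the automated annotation labels as PLtetO-1 fragments. These correspond to the tet operator sites of the "TO" backbone, which allow repression in cells expressing the Tet repressor and induction with tetracycline or doxycycline; in cells lacking the repressor, expression is constitutive. The ORF16 coding sequence is annotated as vBCL2, the viral Bcl-2 homologue, which is described as inhibiting apoptosis and host autophagy and contributing to viral genome replication. Transcripts terminate at the bGH polyadenylation signal.

According to the catalogue entry, the protein carries a C-terminal Strep tag, with the name indicating two copies. The tag is not separately annotated in the feature table, but it presumably lies in the interval between the ORF and the poly(A) signal. The insert was derived from cDNA of reactivated TREx BCBL-1-RTA cells. The construct is suited to Strep-affinity purification of ORF16, in keeping with the associated study mapping herpesvirus–host protein complexes.
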