Addgene plasmid #136176: pCDNA4.TO-ORF16-2xCSTREP
Purpose: Expresses C-terminally strep tagged Kaposi's Sarcoma Associated Herpesvirus (KSHV) ORF16
Depositing lab: Britt Glaunsinger. Depositing organization: University of California, Berkeley. Publication: Global mapping of herpesvirus-host protein complexes reveals a transcription strategy for late genes. Davis ZH, Verschueren E, Jang GM, Kleffman K, Johnson JR, Park J, Von Dollen J, Maher MC, Johnson T, Newton W, Jager S, Shales M, Horner J, Hernandez RD, Krogan NJ, Glaunsinger BA. Mol Cell. 2015 Jan 22;57(2):349-60. doi: 10.1016/j.molcel.2014.11.026. Epub 2014 Dec 24. PubMed 25544563.
Backbone
  Vector backbone: pCDNA4.TO
  Backbone manufacturer: Invitrogen
  Vector type: Mammalian Expression
  Selectable markers: Zeocin
Growth in bacteria
  Bacterial resistance: Ampicillin, 100 μg/mL
  Growth temperature: 37°C
  Growth strain: DH5alpha
  Copy number: High Copy
Gene/Insert
  Gene/Insert name: ORF16
  Species: Kaposi's sarcoma-associated herpesvirus (KSHV)
  Promoter: CMV
  Cloning method: Restriction Enzyme; 5′ cloning site Unknown (unknown if destroyed)
  Sequencing primers: 5′ CGCAAATGGGCGGTAGGCGTG; 3′ TAGAAGGCACAGTCGAGGCT
Resource information
  A portion of this plasmid was derived from a plasmid made by: cDNA of reactivated TREx BCBL-1-RTA cells
Terms and licenses: Academic/Nonprofit Terms; Industry Terms: Not Available to Industry
How to cite: pCDNA4.TO-ORF16-2xCSTREP was a gift from Britt Glaunsinger (Addgene plasmid # 136176 ; http://n2t.net/addgene:136176 ; RRID:Addgene_136176)
